>Addgene plasmid #53148 | pSUPERretro-Sirt6 shRNA2 | addgene full sequence | sequence record 151502 | Addgene NGS result
CTCGCGCGTTTCGGTGATGACGGTGAAAACCTCTGACACATGCAGCTCCCGGAGACGGTCACAGCTTGTC
TGTAAGCGGATGCCGGGAGCAGACAAGCCCGTCAGGGCGCGTCAGCGGGTGTTGGCGGGTGTCGGGGCTG
GCTTAACTATGCGGCATCAGAGCAGATTGTACTGAGAGTGCACCATATGCGGTGTGAAATACCGCACAGA
TGCGTAAGGAGAAAATACCGCATCAGGCGCCATTCGCCATTCAGGCTGCGCAACTGTTGGGAAGGGCGAT
CGGTGCGGGCCTCTTCGCTATTACGCCAGCTGGCGAAAGGGGGATGTGCTGCAAGGCGATTAAGTTGGGT
AACGCCAGGGTTTTCCCAGTCACGACGTTGTAAAACGACGGCGCAAGGAATGGTGCATGCAAGGAGATGG
CGCCCAACAGTCCCCCGGCCACGGGGCCTGCCACCATACCCACGCCGAAACAAGCGCTCATGAGCCCGAA
GTGGCGAGCCCGATCTTCCCCATCGGTGATGTCGGCGATATAGGCGCCAGCAACCGCACCTGTGGCGCCG
GTGATGCCGGCCACGATGCGTCCGGCGTAGAGGCGATTAGTCCAATTTGTTAAAGACAGGATATCAGTGG
TCCAGGCTCTAGTTTTGACTCAACAATATCACCAGCTGAAGCCTATAGAGTACGAGCCATAGATAAAATA
AAAGATTTTATTTAGTCTCCAGAAAAAGGGGGGAATGAAAGACCCCACCTGTAGGTTTGGCAAGCTAGCT
TAAGTAACGCCATTTTGCAAGGCATGGAAAATACATAACTGAGAATAGAGAAGTTCAGATCAAGGTTAGG
AACAGAGAGACAGCAGAATATGGGCCAAACAGGATATCTGTGGTAAGCAGTTCCTGCCCCGGCTCAGGGC
CAAGAACAGATGGTCCCCAGATGCGGTCCCGCCCTCAGCAGTTTCTAGAGAACCATCAGATGTTTCCAGG
GTGCCCCAAGGACCTGAAATGACCCTGTGCCTTATTTGAACTAACCAATCAGTTCGCTTCTCGCTTCTGT
TCGCGCGCTTCTGCTCCCCGAGCTCAATAAAAGAGCCCACAACCCCTCACTCGGCGCGCCAGTCCTCCGA
TAGACTGCGTCGCCCGGGTACCCGTATTCCCAATAAAGCCTCTTGCTGTTTGCATCCGAATCGTGGACTC
GCTGATCCTTGGGAGGGTCTCCTCAGATTGATTGACTGCCCACCTCGGGGGTCTTTCATTTGGAGGTTCC
ACCGAGATTTGGAGACCCCTGCCCAGGGACCACCGACCCCCCCGCCGGGAGGTAAGCTGGCCAGCGGTCG
TTTCGTGTCTGTCTCTGTCTTTGTGCGTGTTTGTGCCGGCATCTAATGTTTGCGCCTGCGTCTGTACTAG
TTAGCTAACTAGCTCTGTATCTGGCGGACCCGTGGTGGAACTGACGAGTTCTGAACACCCGGCCGCAACC
CTGGGAGACGTCCCAGGGACTTTGGGGGCCGTTTTTGTGGCCCGACCTGAGGAAGGGAGTCGATGTGGAA
TCCGACCCCGTCAGGATATGTGGTTCTGGTAGGAGACGAGAACCTAAAACAGTTCCCGCCTCCGTCTGAA
TTTTTGCTTTCGGTTTGGAACCGAAGCCGCGCGTCTTGTCTGCTGCAGCGCTGCAGCATCGTTCTGTGTT
GTCTCTGTCTGACTGTGTTTCTGTATTTGTCTGAAAATTAGGGCCAGACTGTTACCACTCCCTTAAGTTT
GACCTTAGGTCACTGGAAAGATGTCGAGCGGATCGCTCACAACCAGTCGGTAGATGTCAAGAAGAGACGT
TGGGTTACCTTCTGCTCTGCAGAATGGCCAACCTTTAACGTCGGATGGCCGCGAGACGGCACCTTTAACC
GAGACCTCATCACCCAGGTTAAGATCAAGGTCTTTTCACCTGGCCCGCATGGACACCCAGACCAGGTCCC
CTACATCGTGACCTGGGAAGCCTTGGCTTTTGACCCCCCTCCCTGGGTCAAGCCCTTTGTACACCCTAAG
CCTCCGCCTCCTCTTCCTCCATCCGCCCCGTCTCTCCCCCTTGAACCTCCTCGTTCGACCCCGCCTCGAT
CCTCCCTTTATCCAGCCCTCACTCCTTCTCTAGGCGCCGGAATTAGATCGATCTCTCGAGGTCGACGGTA
TCGATAAGCTTAAAAAAAGAATGTGCCAAGTGTAAGATCTCTTGAATCTTACACTTGGCACATTCTTGGG
GATCTGTGGTCTCATACAGAACTTATAAGATTCCCAAATCCAAAGACATTTCACGTTTATGGTGATTTCC
CAGAACACATAGCGACATGCAAATATTGCAGGGCGCCACTCCCCTGTCCCTCACAGCCATCTTCCTGCCA
GGGCGCACGCGCGCTGGGTGTTCCCGCCTAGTGACACTGGGCCCGCGATTCCTTGGAGCGGGTTGATGAC
GTCAGCGTTCGAATTCTACCGGGTAGGGGAGGCGCTTTTCCCAAGGCAGTCTGGAGCATGCGCTTTAGCA
GCCCCGCTGGGCACTTGGCGCTACACAAGTGGCCTCTGGCCTCGCACACATTCCACATCCACCGGTAGGC
GCCAACCGGCTCCGTTCTTTGGTGGCCCCTTCGCGCCACCTTCTACTCCTCCCCTAGTCAGGAAGTTCCC
CCCCGCCCCGCAGCTCGCGTCGTGCAGGACGTGACAAATGGAAGTAGCACGTCTCACTAGTCTCGTGCAG
ATGGACAGCACCGCTGAGCAATGGAAGCGGGTAGGCCTTTGGGGCAGCGGCCAATAGCAGCTTTGCTCCT
TCGCTTTCTGGGCTCAGAGGCTGGGAAGGGGTGGGTCCGGGGGCGGGCTCAGGGGCGGGCTCAGGGGCGG
GGCGGGCGCCCGAAGGTCCTCCGGAGGCCCGGCATTCTGCACGCTTCAAAAGCGCACGTCTGCCGCGCTG
TTCTCCTCTTCCTCATCTCCGGGCCTTTCGACCTGCAGCCCAAGCTAGCTTACCATGACCGAGTACAAGC
CCACGGTGCGCCTCGCCACCCGCGACGACGTCCCCAGGGCCGTACGCACCCTCGCCGCCGCGTTCGCCGA
CTACCCCGCCACGCGCCACACCGTCGATCCGGACCGCCACATCGAGCGGGTCACCGAGCTGCAAGAACTC
TTCCTCACGCGCGTCGGGCTCGACATCGGCAAGGTGTGGGTCGCGGACGACGGCGCCGCGGTGGCGGTCT
GGACCACGCCGGAGAGCGTCGAAGCGGGGGCGGTGTTCGCCGAGATCGGCCCGCGCATGGCCGAGTTGAG
CGGTTCCCGGCTGGCCGCGCAGCAACAGATGGAAGGCCTCCTGGCGCCGCACCGGCCCAAGGAGCCCGCG
TGGTTCCTGGCCACCGTCGGCGTCTCGCCCGACCACCAGGGCAAGGGTCTGGGCAGCGCCGTCGTGCTCC
CCGGAGTGGAGGCGGCCGAGCGCGCCGGGGTGCCCGCCTTCCTGGAGACCTCCGCGCCCCGCAACCTCCC
CTTCTACGAGCGGCTCGGCTTCACCGTCACCGCCGACGTCGAGGTGCCCGAAGGACCGCGCACCTGGTGC
ATGACCCGCAAGCCCGGTGCCTGACGCCCGCCCCACGACCCGCAGCGCCCGACCGAAAGGAGCGCACGAC
CCCATGCATCGATAAAATAAAAGATTTTATTTAGTCTCCAGAAAAAGGGGGGAATGAAAGACCCCACCTG
TAGGTTTGGCAAGCTAGAGAACCATCAGATGTTTCCAGGGTGCCCCAAGGACCTGAAATGACCCTGTGCC
TTATTTGAACTAACCAATCAGTTCGCTTCTCGCTTCTGTTCGCGCGCTTCTGCTCCCCGAGCTCAATAAA
AGAGCCCACAACCCCTCACTCGGCGCGCCAGTCCTCCGATAGACTGCGTCGCCCGGGTACCCGTGTATCC
AATAAACCCTCTTGCAGTTGCATCCGACTTGTGGTCTCGCTGTTCCTTGGGAGGGTCTCCTCTGAGTGAT
TGACTACCCGTCAGCGGGGGTCTTTCATGGGTAACAGTTTCTTGAAGTTGGAGAACAACATTCTGAGGGT
AGGAGTCGAATATTAAGTAATCCTGACTCAATTAGCCACTGTTTTGAATCCACATACTCCAATACTCCTG
AAATAGTTCATTATGGACAGCGCAGAAAGAGCTGGGGAGAATTGTGAAATTGTTATCCGCTCACAATTCC
ACACAACATACGAGCCGGAAGCATAAAGTGTAAAGCCTGGGGTGCCTAATGAGTGAGCTAACTCACATTA
ATTGCGTTGCGCTCACTGCCCGCTTTCCAGTCGGGAAACCTGTCGTGCCAGCTGCATTAATGAATCGGCC
AACGCGCGGGGAGAGGCGGTTTGCGTATTGGGCGCTCTTCCGCTTCCTCGCTCACTGACTCGCTGCGCTC
GGTCGTTCGGCTGCGGCGAGCGGTATCAGCTCACTCAAAGGCGGTAATACGGTTATCCACAGAATCAGGG
GATAACGCAGGAAAGAACATGTGAGCAAAAGGCCAGCAAAAGGCCAGGAACCGTAAAAAGGCCGCGTTGC
TGGCGTTTTTCCATAGGCTCCGCCCCCCTGACGAGCATCACAAAAATCGACGCTCAAGTCAGAGGTGGCG
AAACCCGACAGGACTATAAAGATACCAGGCGTTTCCCCCTGGAAGCTCCCTCGTGCGCTCTCCTGTTCCG
ACCCTGCCGCTTACCGGATACCTGTCCGCCTTTCTCCCTTCGGGAAGCGTGGCGCTTTCTCATAGCTCAC
GCTGTAGGTATCTCAGTTCGGTGTAGGTCGTTCGCTCCAAGCTGGGCTGTGTGCACGAACCCCCCGTTCA
GCCCGACCGCTGCGCCTTATCCGGTAACTATCGTCTTGAGTCCAACCCGGTAAGACACGACTTATCGCCA
CTGGCAGCAGCCACTGGTAACAGGATTAGCAGAGCGAGGTATGTAGGCGGTGCTACAGAGTTCTTGAAGT
GGTGGCCTAACTACGGCTACACTAGAAGAACAGTATTTGGTATCTGCGCTCTGCTGAAGCCAGTTACCTT
CGGAAAAAGAGTTGGTAGCTCTTGATCCGGCAAACAAACCACCGCTGGTAGCGGTGGTTTTTTTGTTTGC
AAGCAGCAGATTACGCGCAGAAAAAAAGGATCTCAAGAAGATCCTTTGATCTTTTCTACGGGGTCTGACG
CTCAGTGGAACGAAAACTCACGTTAAGGGATTTTGGTCATGAGATTATCAAAAAGGATCTTCACCTAGAT
CCTTTTAAATTAAAAATGAAGTTTTAAATCAATCTAAAGTATATATGAGTAAACTTGGTCTGACAGTTAC
CAATGCTTAATCAGTGAGGCACCTATCTCAGCGATCTGTCTATTTCGTTCATCCATAGTTGCCTGACTCC
CCGTCGTGTAGATAACTACGATACGGGAGGGCTTACCATCTGGCCCCAGTGCTGCAATGATACCGCGAGA
CCCACGCTCACCGGCTCCAGATTTATCAGCAATAAACCAGCCAGCCGGAAGGGCCGAGCGCAGAAGTGGT
CCTGCAACTTTATCCGCCTCCATCCAGTCTATTAATTGTTGCCGGGAAGCTAGAGTAAGTAGTTCGCCAG
TTAATAGTTTGCGCAACGTTGTTGCCATTGCTACAGGCATCGTGGTGTCACGCTCGTCGTTTGGTATGGC
TTCATTCAGCTCCGGTTCCCAACGATCAAGGCGAGTTACATGATCCCCCATGTTGTGCAAAAAAGCGGTT
AGCTCCTTCGGTCCTCCGATCGTTGTCAGAAGTAAGTTGGCCGCAGTGTTATCACTCATGGTTATGGCAG
CACTGCATAATTCTCTTACTGTCATGCCATCCGTAAGATGCTTTTCTGTGACTGGTGAGTACTCAACCAA
GTCATTCTGAGAATAGTGTATGCGGCGACCGAGTTGCTCTTGCCCGGCGTCAATACGGGATAATACCGCG
CCACATAGCAGAACTTTAAAAGTGCTCATCATTGGAAAACGTTCTTCGGGGCGAAAACTCTCAAGGATCT
TACCGCTGTTGAGATCCAGTTCGATGTAACCCACTCGTGCACCCAACTGATCTTCAGCATCTTTTACTTT
CACCAGCGTTTCTGGGTGAGCAAAAACAGGAAGGCAAAATGCCGCAAAAAAGGGAATAAGGGCGACACGG
AAATGTTGAATACTCATACTCTTCCTTTTTCAATATTATTGAAGCATTTATCAGGGTTATTGTCTCATGA
GCGGATACATATTTGAATGTATTTAGAAAAATAAACAAATAGGGGTTCCGCGCACATTTCCCCGAAAAGT
GCCACCTGACGTCTAAGAAACCATTATTATCATGACATTAACCTATAAAAATAGGCGTATCACGAGGCCC
TTTCGT
Features (pLannotate 1.2.2; 21 found; start..end, strand, type, name):
      1..36      +  CDS            rop (fragment): Rop protein, which maintains plasmids at low copy number; rop
    138..237     +  misc_feature   bom (fragment): basis of mobility region from pBR322
    243..392     -  CDS            lacZα (fragment): LacZα fragment of β-galactosidase; lacZ fragment
    392..593     -  CDS            TcR (fragment): tetracycline efflux protein; tet; confers resistance to tetracycline
    594..692     +  CDS            env (fragment): murine leukemia virus gPr80 envelope polyprotein precursor; env; proteolytically cleaved into gp70SU and p15TM subunits
    734..1250    +  LTR            5' LTR: 5' long terminal repeat from murine embryonic stem cell virus
   1314..1655    +  misc_feature   MESV Ψ: packaging signal of murine embryonic stem cell virus
   1722..2138    +  CDS            gag (truncated): truncated Moloney murine leukemia virus (MMLV) gag gene lacking the start codon
   2155..2181    -  misc_feature   MCS (fragment): pBluescript multiple cloning site
   2246..2460    -  promoter       H1 promoter: human H1 RNA promoter
   2471..2970    +  promoter       PGK promoter: mouse phosphoglycerate kinase 1 promoter
   2995..3594    +  CDS            PuroR: puromycin N-acetyltransferase; pac from Streptomyces alboniger; confers resistance to puromycin
   3693..3727    +  LTR            3' LTR (ΔU3) (fragment): self-inactivating 3' long terminal repeat (LTR) from Moloney murine leukemia virus
   3724..4018    +  LTR            3' LTR (ΔU3) (fragment): self-inactivating 3' long terminal repeat (LTR) from Moloney murine leukemia virus
   4180..4196    -  protein_bind   lac operator: The lac repressor binds to the lac operator to inhibit transcription in E. coli. This inhibition can be relieved by adding lactose or isopropyl-β-D-thiogalactopyranoside (IPTG). lac repressor encoded by lacI
   4204..4234    -  promoter       lac promoter: promoter for the E. coli lac operon
   4249..4270    -  protein_bind   CAP binding site: CAP binding activates transcription in the presence of cAMP. E. coli catabolite activator protein
   4283..4375    -  CDS            lacI (fragment): lac repressor; lacI; The lac repressor binds to the lac operator to inhibit transcription in E. coli. This inhibition can be relieved by adding lactose or isopropyl-β-D-thiogalactopyranoside (IPTG).
   4558..5146    -  rep_origin     ori: high-copy-number ColE1/pMB1/pBR322/pUC origin of replication
   5317..6177    -  CDS            AmpR: β-lactamase; bla; confers resistance to ampicillin, carbenicillin, and related antibiotics
   6178..6282    -  promoter       AmpR promoter: bla
