[The description below was written by a language model from this plasmid's Addgene catalogue record and pLannotate feature annotations shown in this document.]
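Description:
pSUPERretro-Sirt6 shRNA2 is a retroviral RNA interference vector built on the commercial pSUPERretro backbone and designed to knock down sirtuin 6 (Sirt6) in mammalian cells. In bacteria it is maintained through a ColE1/pUC-type origin of replication and selected with ampicillin via the β-lactamase gene and its native promoter. The sequenced record of about 6.4 kb also carries short remnants of earlier cloning vectors (fragments of rop, bom, lacZα, the tetracycline resistance gene, lacI and the lac promoter/operator). These appear to be backbone leftovers with no role in the construct's function.

The retroviral portion is bounded by a murine embryonic stem cell virus 5′ LTR and a U3-deleted, self-inactivating Moloney-type 3′ LTR. Downstream of the 5′ LTR are the MESV Ψ packaging signal and a truncated gag segment lacking its start codon, which together allow the genomic RNA to be packaged into particles when the viral proteins are supplied in trans by a packaging cell line. Between the LTRs are two cassettes. A human H1 RNA polymerase III promoter, annotated in reverse orientation relative to the viral transcript, drives a short hairpin RNA against Sirt6; the hairpin was inserted between the BglII and HindIII sites and is not itself annotated in the feature table. A mouse PGK promoter drives puromycin N-acetyltransferase, so transduced cells that have stably integrated the provirus can be selected with puromycin. The record does not state the species of the targeted transcript, although the associated publication concerns SIRT6 function in telomere position effect in human cells. The name indicates that this is the second of a set of Sirt6 hairpins, used for stable SIRT6 depletion.
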