Addgene plasmid #53148: pSUPERretro-Sirt6 shRNA2
Purpose: shRNAi vector for Sirt6
Depositing lab: Katrin Chua. Depositing organization: Stanford University. Publication: SIRT6 is required for maintenance of telomere position effect in human cells. Tennen RI, Bua DJ, Wright WE, Chua KF. Nat Commun. 2011 Aug 16;2:433. doi: 10.1038/ncomms1443. PubMed 21847107.
Backbone
  Vector backbone: pSUPERretro
  Backbone manufacturer: OligoEngine
  Vector type: Mammalian Expression, Retroviral, RNAi
  Selectable markers: Puromycin
Growth in bacteria
  Bacterial resistance: Ampicillin, 100 μg/mL
  Growth temperature: 37°C
  Growth strain: DH5alpha
  Copy number: Unknown
Gene/Insert
  Gene/Insert name: Sirt6 (alt name: sirtuin 6)
  gRNA/shRNA sequence: AAGAATGTGCCAAGTGTAAGA
  Promoter: H1 RNA polymerase III
  Cloning method: Restriction Enzyme; 5′ cloning site HindIII (not destroyed); 3′ cloning site BglII (not destroyed)
  Sequencing primers: 5′ pLXSN5'
Terms and licenses: Academic/Nonprofit Terms; Industry Terms: Not Available to Industry
How to cite: pSUPERretro-Sirt6 shRNA2 was a gift from Katrin Chua (Addgene plasmid # 53148 ; http://n2t.net/addgene:53148 ; RRID:Addgene_53148)
