>Addgene plasmid #53148 | pSUPERretro-Sirt6 shRNA2 | addgene partial sequence | sequence record 83879 | pLXSN5 5'-CCCTTGAACCTCCTCGTTCGACC-3'
CCTCACTCCTTCTCTAGGCGCCGGAATTAGATCGATCTCTCGAGGTCGACGGTATCGATAAGCTTAAAAA
AAGAATGTGCCAAGTGTAAGATCTCTTGAATCTTACACTTGGCACATTCTTGGGGATCTGTGGTCTCATA
CAGAACTTATAAGATTCCCAAATCCAAAGACATTTCACGTTTATGGTGATTTCCCAGAACACATAGCGAC
ATGCAAATATTGCAGGGCGCCACTCCCCTGTCCCTCACAGCCATCTTCCTGCCAGGGCGCACGCGCGCTG
GGTGTTCCCGCCTAGTGACACTGGGCCCGCGATTCCTTGGAGCGGGTTGATGACGTCAGCGTTCGAATTC
TACCGGGTAGGGGAGGCGCTTTTCCCAAGGCAGTCTGGAGCATGCGCTTTAGCAGCCCCGCTGGGCACTT
GGCGCTACACAAGTGGCCTCTGGCCTCGCACACATTCCACATCCACCGGTAGGCGCCAACCGGCTCCGTT
CTTTGGTGGCCCCTTCGCGCCACCTTCTACTCCTCCCCTAGTCAGGAAGTTCCCCCCCGCCCCGCAGCTC
GCGTCGTGCAGGACGTGACAAATGGAAGTAGCACGTCTCACTAGTCTCGTGCAGATGGACAGCACCGCTG
AGCAATGGAAGCGGGTAGGCCTTTGGGGCAGCGGCCAATAGCAGCTTTGCTCCTTCGCTTTCTGGGCTCA
GAGGCTGGGAAGGGGTGGGTCCGGGGG
